Addgene plasmid #125111: pSR357.28
Purpose: Expression of narL(1-122aa)-ydfI(117-213aa) chimera under PLtetO-1, output Promoter PydfJ115
Depositing lab: Jeffrey Tabor. Depositing organization: Rice University. Publication: Rewiring bacterial two-component systems by modular DNA-binding domain swapping. Schmidl SR, Ekness F, Sofjan K, Daeffler KN, Brink KR, Landry BP, Gerhardt KP, Dyulgyarov N, Sheth RU, Tabor JJ. Nat Chem Biol. 2019 Jul;15(7):690-698. doi: 10.1038/s41589-019-0286-6. Epub 2019 May 20. PubMed 31110305.
Backbone
  Vector backbone: pProTet.E333
  Total vector size (bp): 4674
  Vector type: Bacterial Expression, Synthetic Biology
Growth in bacteria
  Bacterial resistance: Chloramphenicol, 25 μg/mL
  Growth temperature: 37°C
  Growth strain: NEB-10beta
  Copy number: High Copy
Gene/Insert 1
  Gene/Insert name: narL(REC)-ydfI(DBD)122
  Species: Synthetic
  Insert size (bp): 657
Gene/Insert 2
  Gene/Insert name: sfgfp (alt name: Super folder GFP)
  Species: Synthetic
  Insert size (bp): 714
Gene/Insert 3
  Gene/Insert name: tetR
  Species: Tn10 from E. coli
  Insert size (bp): 625
  GenBank ID: NC_009133.1
Terms and licenses: Academic/Nonprofit Terms; Industry Terms: Not Available to Industry
How to cite: pSR357.28 was a gift from Jeffrey Tabor (Addgene plasmid # 125111 ; http://n2t.net/addgene:125111 ; RRID:Addgene_125111)
