[The description below was written by a language model from this plasmid's Addgene catalogue record and pLannotate feature annotations shown in this document.]
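Description:
pSR357.28 is a 4.7 kb bacterial expression and synthetic biology plasmid built on the pProTet.E333 backbone. It replicates from a high-copy ColE1/pMB1-type origin and is selected with chloramphenicol through a cat gene driven by its own promoter and followed by the lambda t0 terminator. The two sequence records (depositor and sequencing result) differ by one nucleotide in length and in their start coordinate, but they show the same features in the same order.

The plasmid carries three forward-oriented expression units, each insulated by terminators (rrnB T1, with T7Te after the first two). The first unit places a synthetic chimeric response regulator under the PLtetO-1 promoter. This chimera joins the receiver domain of E. coli NarL (residues 1–122) to the DNA-binding domain of YdfI (residues 117–213). The automated annotation labels this open reading frame simply as a narL fragment, probably because of similarity between the two proteins, so the chimeric identity comes from the catalogue entry.

The second unit is a superfolder GFP reporter. According to the stated purpose it is driven by the output promoter PydfJ115, which is not annotated in the feature table but would fall in the unannotated gap upstream of sfgfp. The third unit expresses TetR from a promoter annotated as a J23119 fragment. TetR represses PLtetO-1, so the level of the chimera can be tuned with a tetracycline-class inducer.

The design tests whether swapping DNA-binding domains redirects a two-component signalling pathway to a new output promoter, with fluorescence as the readout. A cognate sensor kinase, such as NarX or NarQ, is not encoded here and would need to come from the host or another plasmid.
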