Features (pLannotate 1.2.2; 15 found; start..end, strand, type, name):
    151..739     -  rep_origin     ori: high-copy-number ColE1/pMB1/pBR322/pUC origin of replication
    827..921     -  terminator     lambda t0 terminator: transcription terminator from phage lambda
    945..1601    -  CDS            cat: CAT_ECOLX - Experimental evidence at protein level: Swiss-Prot protein existence level 1. This enzyme is an effector of chloramphenicol resistance in bacteria. From Escherichia coli. This protein is used as a marker in many commonly used cloning vectors, such as pACYC184.
   1602..1704    -  promoter       cat promoter: promoter of the E. coli cat gene encoding chloramphenicol acetyltransferase
   1809..1882    +  promoter       PLtetO-1 promoter: modified phage lambda PL promoter with tet operator sites (Lutz and Bujard, 1997)
   1917..2531    +  CDS            narL (fragment): NARL_ECOLI - Also known as frdR. Experimental evidence at protein level: Swiss-Prot protein existence level 1. This protein activates the expression of the nitrate reductase (narGHJI) and formate dehydrogenase-N (fdnGHI) operons and represses the transcription of the fumarate reductase (frdABCD) operon in response to a nitrate/nitrite induction signal transmitted by either the NarX or NarQ proteins. From Escherichia coli (strain K12).
   2597..2668    +  terminator     rrnB T1 terminator: transcription terminator T1 from the E. coli rrnB gene
   2684..2711    +  terminator     T7Te terminator: phage T7 early transcription terminator
   2968..3681    +  CDS            superfolder GFP: GFP variant that folds robustly even when fused to poorly folded proteins (Pédelacq et al., 2006)
   3708..3779    +  terminator     rrnB T1 terminator: transcription terminator T1 from the E. coli rrnB gene
   3795..3822    +  terminator     T7Te terminator: phage T7 early transcription terminator
   3829..3873    +  misc_feature   MCS (fragment): pUC18/19 multiple cloning site
   3880..3908    +  promoter       J23119 promoter (fragment): bacterial promoter (Registry of Standard Biological Parts BBa J23119)
   3943..4569    +  CDS            TetR: tetracycline repressor TetR; tetR; TetR binds to the tetracycline operator tetO to inhibit transcription. This inhibition can be relieved by adding tetracycline or doxycycline.
   4575..4661    +  terminator     rrnB T1 terminator: Escherichia coli rrnB; transcription terminator T1 from the E. coli rrnB gene
>Addgene plasmid #125111 | pSR357.28 | depositor full sequence | sequence record 239139 | pSR357.28 sequence 4674 bps
CCTAGGCGTTCGGCTGCGGCGAGCGGTATCAGCTCACTCAAAGGCGGTAATACGGTTATCCACAGAATCA
GGGGATAACGCAGGAAAGAACATGTGAGCAAAAGGCCAGCAAAAGGCCAGGAACCGTAAAAAGGCCGCGT
TGCTGGCGTTTTTCCATAGGCTCCGCCCCCCTGACGAGCATCACAAAAATCGACGCTCAAGTCAGAGGTG
GCGAAACCCGACAGGACTATAAAGATACCAGGCGTTTCCCCCTGGAAGCTCCCTCGTGCGCTCTCCTGTT
CCGACCCTGCCGCTTACCGGATACCTGTCCGCCTTTCTCCCTTCGGGAAGCGTGGCGCTTTCTCAATGCT
CACGCTGTAGGTATCTCAGTTCGGTGTAGGTCGTTCGCTCCAAGCTGGGCTGTGTGCACGAACCCCCCGT
TCAGCCCGACCGCTGCGCCTTATCCGGTAACTATCGTCTTGAGTCCAACCCGGTAAGACACGACTTATCG
CCACTGGCAGCAGCCACTGGTAACAGGATTAGCAGAGCGAGGTATGTAGGCGGTGCTACAGAGTTCTTGA
AGTGGTGGCCTAACTACGGCTACACTAGAAGGACAGTATTTGGTATCTGCGCTCTGCTGAAGCCAGTTAC
CTTCGGAAAAAGAGTTGGTAGCTCTTGATCCGGCAAACAAACCACCGCTGGTAGCGGTGGTTTTTTTGTT
TGCAAGCAGCAGATTACGCGCAGAAAAAAAGGATCTCAAGAAGATCCTTTGATCTTTTCTACGGGGTCTG
ACGCTCAGTGGAACGAAAACTCACGTTAAGGGATTTTGGTCATGACTAGTGCTTGGATTCTCACCAATAA
AAAACGCCCGGCGGCAACCGAGCGTTCTGAACAAATCCAGATGGAGTTCTGAGGTCATTACTGGATCTAT
CAACAGGAGTCCAAGCGAGCTCGATATCAAATTACGCCCCGCCCTGCCACTCATCGCAGTACTGTTGTAA
TTCATTAAGCATTCTGCCGACATGGAAGCCATCACAGACGGCATGATGAACCTGAATCGCCAGCGGCATC
AGCACCTTGTCGCCTTGCGTATAATATTTGCCCATGGTGAAAACGGGGGCGAAGAAGTTGTCCATATTGG
CCACGTTTAAATCAAAACTGGTGAAACTCACCCAGGGATTGGCTGAGACGAAAAACATATTCTCAATAAA
CCCTTTAGGGAAATAGGCCAGGTTTTCACCGTAACACGCCACATCTTGCGAATATATGTGTAGAAACTGC
CGGAAATCGTCGTGGTATTCACTCCAGAGCGATGAAAACGTTTCAGTTTGCTCATGGAAAACGGTGTAAC
AAGGGTGAACACTATCCCATATCACCAGCTCACCGTCTTTCATTGCCATACGAAATTCCGGATGAGCATT
CATCAGGCGGGCAAGAATGTGAATAAAGGCCGGATAAAACTTGTGCTTATTTTTCTTTACGGTCTTTAAA
AAGGCCGTAATATCCAGCTGAACGGTCTGGTTATAGGTACATTGAGCAACTGACTGAAATGCCTCAAAAT
GTTCTTTACGATGCCATTGGGATATATCAACGGTGGTATATCCAGTGATTTTTTTCTCCATTTTAGCTTC
CTTAGCTCCTGAAAATCTCGATAACTCAAAAAATACGCCCGGTAGTGATCTTATTTCATTATGGTGAAAG
TTGGAACCTCTTACGTGCCGATCAACGTCTCATTTTCGCCAGATATCGACGTCTAAGAAACCATTATTAT
CATGACATTAACCTATAAAAATAGGCGTATCACGAGGCCCTTTCGTCTTCACCTCGAGTCCCTATCAGTG
ATAGAGATTGACATCCCTATCAGTGATAGAGATACTGAGCACATCAGCAGGACGCACTGACCTAAGGATT
TTTTCTAGAAGAATTATATACAACAAATGAGTAATCAGGAACCGGCTACTATCCTGCTGATTGACGATCA
CCCGATGCTGCGAACTGGCGTAAAACAGCTTATCAGTATGGCACCAGATATCACCGTGGTTGGCGAAGCG
AGTAATGGCGAACAGGGTATTGAACTGGCGGAGTCTCTTGATCCCGATCTGATCCTGTTAGATCTCAATA
TGCCCGGCATGAACGGTCTGGAAACGCTGGATAAACTGCGCGAAAAGTCCCTCTCAGGGCGCATTGTGGT
ATTCAGCGTCTCTAACCATGAAGAAGATGTGGTCACCGCACTGAAACGCGGCGCGGATGGCTATCTGTTA
AAAGATATGGAACCGGAAGATCTGCTGAAAGCATTGCATCAGGCCATCAGAGGAAATGTGCTATTGCAGC
CTGATATCCTTAAACGTCTGCAAGAAATCCAATTTGAGCGGATGAAAAAGCAGCGCAATGAGACGCAGCT
GACAGAAAAGGAAGTCATTGTTCTAAAAGCAATTGCTAAAGGTCTTAAAAGCAAAGCGATTGCCTTTGAT
TTGGGCGTCTCTGAGCGAACAGTAAAGTCCAGATTAACGTCCATTTACAATAAATTAGGCGCGAATTCAA
GAACTGAGGCAGTAACGATTGCCATGCAAAAAGGTATTCTGACAATAGACAACTAATAATAATCTAGACC
AGGCATCAAATAAAACGAAAGGCTCAGTCGAAAGACTGGGCCTTTCGTTTTATCTGTTGTTTGTCGGTGA
ACGCTCTCTACTAGAGTCACACTGGCTCACCTTCGGGTGGGCCTTTCTGCGTTTATAGTAAATCACTGCA
TAATTCGTGTCGCTCAAGGCGCACTCCCGTTCTGGATAATGTTTTTTGCGCCGACATCATAACGGTTCTG
GCAAATATTCTGAAATGAGCTGGTTAGCTAGTCAACTGCATATTTGAAAATTGCCCAAACGTACATGCCC
GAATGTACGTTTTTTTCATTTCATTGTCAACTACAATGAGAAAGAATGTGATCAAGCAATGTGTTGAAAG
GAGATTATCAAAGAGGAGAAATACTAGATGCGTAAAGGCGAAGAGCTGTTCACTGGTGTCGTCCCTATTC
TGGTGGAACTGGATGGTGATGTCAACGGTCATAAGTTTTCCGTGCGTGGCGAGGGTGAAGGTGACGCAAC
TAATGGTAAACTGACGCTGAAGTTCATCTGTACTACTGGTAAACTGCCGGTACCTTGGCCGACTCTGGTA
ACGACGCTGACTTATGGTGTTCAGTGCTTTGCTCGTTATCCGGACCATATGAAGCAGCATGACTTCTTCA
AGTCCGCCATGCCGGAAGGCTATGTGCAGGAACGCACGATTTCCTTTAAGGATGACGGCACGTACAAAAC
GCGTGCGGAAGTGAAATTTGAAGGCGATACCCTGGTAAACCGCATTGAGCTGAAAGGCATTGACTTTAAA
GAAGACGGCAATATCCTGGGCCATAAGCTGGAATACAATTTTAACAGCCACAATGTTTACATCACCGCCG
ATAAACAAAAAAATGGCATTAAAGCGAATTTTAAAATTCGCCACAACGTGGAGGATGGCAGCGTGCAGCT
GGCTGATCACTACCAGCAAAACACTCCAATCGGTGATGGTCCTGTTCTGCTGCCAGACAATCACTATCTG
AGCACGCAAAGCGTTCTGTCTAAAGATCCGAACGAGAAACGCGATCATATGGTTCTGCTGGAGTTCGTAA
CCGCAGCGGGCATCACGCATGGTATGGATGAACTGTACAAATGATGATAATAATCTAGACCAGGCATCAA
ATAAAACGAAAGGCTCAGTCGAAAGACTGGGCCTTTCGTTTTATCTGTTGTTTGTCGGTGAACGCTCTCT
ACTAGAGTCACACTGGCTCACCTTCGGGTGGGCCTTTCTGCGTTTATAGGTACCCGTGGATCCTCTAGAG
TCGACCTGCAGGCATGCAAGCTTTTTACGGCTAGCTCAGTCCTAGGTATAGTGCTAGCCCAGCCAGAGAA
ACACTCTTTAACAGGGGGTAGTATGATGTCTCGTTTAGATAAAAGTAAAGTGATTAACAGCGCATTAGAG
CTGCTTAATGAGGTCGGAATCGAAGGTTTAACAACCCGTAAACTCGCCCAGAAGCTAGGTGTAGAGCAGC
CTACATTGTATTGGCATGTAAAAAATAAGCGGGCTTTGCTCGACGCCTTAGCCATTGAGATGTTAGATAG
GCACCATACTCACTTTTGCCCTTTAGAAGGGGAAAGCTGGCAAGATTTTTTACGTAATAACGCTAAAAGT
TTTAGATGTGCTTTACTAAGTCATCGCGATGGAGCAAAAGTACATTTAGGTACACGGCCTACAGAAAAAC
AGTATGAAACTCTCGAAAATCAATTAGCCTTTTTATGCCAACAAGGTTTTTCACTAGAGAATGCATTATA
TGCACTCAGCGCAGTGGGGCATTTTACTTTAGGTTGCGTATTGGAAGATCAAGAGCATCAAGTCGCTAAA
GAAGAAAGGGAAACACCTACTACTGATAGTATGCCGCCATTATTACGACAAGCTATCGAATTATTTGATC
ACCAAGGTGCAGAGCCAGCCTTCTTATTCGGCCTTGAATTGATCATATGCGGATTAGAAAAACAACTTAA
ATGTGAAAGTGGGTCTTAAGGCATCAAATAAAACGAAAGGCTCAGTCGAAAGACTGGGCCTTTCGTTTTA
TCTGTTGTTTGTCGGTGAACGCTCTCCTGAGTAGGACAAATCCGCCGCCCTAGA
