Features (pLannotate 1.2.2; 15 found; start..end, strand, type, name):
    166..239     +  promoter       PLtetO-1 promoter: modified phage lambda PL promoter with tet operator sites (Lutz and Bujard, 1997)
    274..888     +  CDS            narL (fragment): NARL_ECOLI - Also known as frdR. Experimental evidence at protein level: Swiss-Prot protein existence level 1. This protein activates the expression of the nitrate reductase (narGHJI) and formate dehydrogenase-N (fdnGHI) operons and represses the transcription of the fumarate reductase (frdABCD) operon in response to a nitrate/nitrite induction signal transmitted by either the NarX or NarQ proteins. From Escherichia coli (strain K12).
    954..1025    +  terminator     rrnB T1 terminator: transcription terminator T1 from the E. coli rrnB gene
   1041..1068    +  terminator     T7Te terminator: phage T7 early transcription terminator
   1325..2038    +  CDS            superfolder GFP: GFP variant that folds robustly even when fused to poorly folded proteins (Pédelacq et al., 2006)
   2065..2136    +  terminator     rrnB T1 terminator: transcription terminator T1 from the E. coli rrnB gene
   2152..2179    +  terminator     T7Te terminator: phage T7 early transcription terminator
   2186..2230    +  misc_feature   MCS (fragment): pUC18/19 multiple cloning site
   2237..2265    +  promoter       J23119 promoter (fragment): bacterial promoter (Registry of Standard Biological Parts BBa J23119)
   2300..2926    +  CDS            TetR: tetracycline repressor TetR; tetR; TetR binds to the tetracycline operator tetO to inhibit transcription. This inhibition can be relieved by adding tetracycline or doxycycline.
   2932..3018    +  terminator     rrnB T1 terminator: Escherichia coli rrnB; transcription terminator T1 from the E. coli rrnB gene
   3183..3771    -  rep_origin     ori: high-copy-number ColE1/pMB1/pBR322/pUC origin of replication
   3859..3953    -  terminator     lambda t0 terminator: transcription terminator from phage lambda
   3977..4633    -  CDS            cat: CAT_ECOLX - Experimental evidence at protein level: Swiss-Prot protein existence level 1. This enzyme is an effector of chloramphenicol resistance in bacteria. From Escherichia coli. This protein is used as a marker in many commonly used cloning vectors, such as pACYC184.
   4634..57      -  promoter       cat promoter (across the origin): promoter of the E. coli cat gene encoding chloramphenicol acetyltransferase
>Addgene plasmid #125111 | pSR357.28 | addgene full sequence | sequence record 247787 | Addgene NGS Result
TACGACCGGTAGTGATCTTATTTCATTATGGTGAAAGTTGGAACCTCTTACGGGCCGGCCAACGTCTCAT
TTTCGCCAGATATCGACGTCTAAGAAACCATTATTATCATGACATTAACCTATAAAAATAGGCGTATCAC
GAGGCCCTTTCGTCTTCACCTCGAGTCCCTATCAGTGATAGAGATTGACATCCCTATCAGTGATAGAGAT
ACTGAGCACATCAGCAGGACGCACTGACCTAAGGATTTTTTCTAGAAGAATTATATACAACAAATGAGTA
ATCAGGAACCGGCTACTATCCTGCTGATTGACGATCACCCGATGCTGCGAACTGGCGTAAAACAGCTTAT
CAGTATGGCACCAGATATCACCGTGGTTGGCGAAGCGAGTAATGGCGAACAGGGTATTGAACTGGCGGAG
TCTCTTGATCCCGATCTGATCCTGTTAGATCTCAATATGCCCGGCATGAACGGTCTGGAAACGCTGGATA
AACTGCGCGAAAAGTCCCTCTCAGGGCGCATTGTGGTATTCAGCGTCTCTAACCATGAAGAAGATGTGGT
CACCGCACTGAAACGCGGCGCGGATGGCTATCTGTTAAAAGATATGGAACCGGAAGATCTGCTGAAAGCA
TTGCATCAGGCCATCAGAGGAAATGTGCTATTGCAGCCTGATATCCTTAAACGTCTGCAAGAAATCCAAT
TTGAGCGGATGAAAAAGCAGCGCAATGAGACGCAGCTGACAGAAAAGGAAGTCATTGTTCTAAAAGCAAT
TGCTAAAGGTCTTAAAAGCAAAGCGATTGCCTTTGATTTGGGCGTCTCTGAGCGAACAGTAAAGTCCAGA
TTAACGTCCATTTACAATAAATTAGGCGCGAATTCAAGAACTGAGGCAGTAACGATTGCCATGCAAAAAG
GTATTCTGACAATAGACAACTAATAATAATCTAGACCAGGCATCAAATAAAACGAAAGGCTCAGTCGAAA
GACTGGGCCTTTCGTTTTATCTGTTGTTTGTCGGTGAACGCTCTCTACTAGAGTCACACTGGCTCACCTT
CGGGTGGGCCTTTCTGCGTTTATAGTAAATCACTGCATAATTCGTGTCGCTCAAGGCGCACTCCCGTTCT
GGATAATGTTTTTTGCGCCGACATCATAACGGTTCTGGCAAATATTCTGAAATGAGCTGGTTAGCTAGTC
AACTGCATATTTGAAAATTGCCCAAACGTACATGCCCGAATGTACGTTTTTTTCATTTCATTGTCAACTA
CAATGAGAAAGAATGTGATCAAGCAATGTGTTGAAAGGAGATTATCAAAGAGGAGAAATACTAGATGCGT
AAAGGCGAAGAGCTGTTCACTGGTGTCGTCCCTATTCTGGTGGAACTGGATGGTGATGTCAACGGTCATA
AGTTTTCCGTGCGTGGCGAGGGTGAAGGTGACGCAACTAATGGTAAACTGACGCTGAAGTTCATCTGTAC
TACTGGTAAACTGCCGGTACCTTGGCCGACTCTGGTAACGACGCTGACTTATGGTGTTCAGTGCTTTGCT
CGTTATCCGGACCATATGAAGCAGCATGACTTCTTCAAGTCCGCCATGCCGGAAGGCTATGTGCAGGAAC
GCACGATTTCCTTTAAGGATGACGGCACGTACAAAACGCGTGCGGAAGTGAAATTTGAAGGCGATACCCT
GGTAAACCGCATTGAGCTGAAAGGCATTGACTTTAAAGAAGACGGCAATATCCTGGGCCATAAGCTGGAA
TACAATTTTAACAGCCACAATGTTTACATCACCGCCGATAAACAAAAAAATGGCATTAAAGCGAATTTTA
AAATTCGCCACAACGTGGAGGATGGCAGCGTGCAGCTGGCTGATCACTACCAGCAAAACACTCCAATCGG
TGATGGTCCTGTTCTGCTGCCAGACAATCACTATCTGAGCACGCAAAGCGTTCTGTCTAAAGATCCGAAC
GAGAAACGCGATCATATGGTTCTGCTGGAGTTCGTAACCGCAGCGGGCATCACGCATGGTATGGATGAAC
TGTACAAATGATGATAATAATCTAGACCAGGCATCAAATAAAACGAAAGGCTCAGTCGAAAGACTGGGCC
TTTCGTTTTATCTGTTGTTTGTCGGTGAACGCTCTCTACTAGAGTCACACTGGCTCACCTTCGGGTGGGC
CTTTCTGCGTTTATAGGTACCCGTGGATCCTCTAGAGTCGACCTGCAGGCATGCAAGCTTTTTACGGCTA
GCTCAGTCCTAGGTATAGTGCTAGCCCAGCCAGAGAAACACTCTTTAACAGGGGGTAGTATGATGTCTCG
TTTAGATAAAAGTAAAGTGATTAACAGCGCATTAGAGCTGCTTAATGAGGTCGGAATCGAAGGTTTAACA
ACCCGTAAACTCGCCCAGAAGCTAGGTGTAGAGCAGCCTACATTGTATTGGCATGTAAAAAATAAGCGGG
CTTTGCTCGACGCCTTAGCCATTGAGATGTTAGATAGGCACCATACTCACTTTTGCCCTTTAGAAGGGGA
AAGCTGGCAAGATTTTTTACGTAATAACGCTAAAAGTTTTAGATGTGCTTTACTAAGTCATCGCGATGGA
GCAAAAGTACATTTAGGTACACGGCCTACAGAAAAACAGTATGAAACTCTCGAAAATCAATTAGCCTTTT
TATGCCAACAAGGTTTTTCACTAGAGAATGCATTATATGCACTCAGCGCAGTGGGGCATTTTACTTTAGG
TTGCGTATTGGAAGATCAAGAGCATCAAGTCGCTAAAGAAGAAAGGGAAACACCTACTACTGATAGTATG
CCGCCATTATTACGACAAGCTATCGAATTATTTGATCACCAAGGTGCAGAGCCAGCCTTCTTATTCGGCC
TTGAATTGATCATATGCGGATTAGAAAAACAACTTAAATGTGAAAGTGGGTCTTAAGGCATCAAATAAAA
CGAAAGGCTCAGTCGAAAGACTGGGCCTTTCGTTTTATCTGTTGTTTGTCGGTGAACGCTCTCCTGAGTA
GGACAAATCCGCCGCCCTAGACCTAGGGCGTTCGGCTGCGGCGAGCGGTATCAGCTCACTCAAAGGCGGT
AATACGGTTATCCACAGAATCAGGGGATAACGCATGCAAGAACATGTGAGCAAAAGGCCAGCAAAAGGCC
AGGAACCGTAAAAAGGCCGCGTTGCTGGCGTTTTTCCATAGGCTCCGCCCCCCTGACGAGCATCACAAAA
ATCGACGCTCAAGTCAGAGGTGGCGAAACCCGACAGGACTATAAAGATACCAGGCGTTTCCCCCTGGAAG
CTCCCTCGTGCGCTCTCCTGTTCCGACCCTGCCGCTTACCGGATACCTGTCCGCCTTTCTCCCTTCGGGA
AGCGTGGCGCTTTCTCATAGCTCACGCTGTAGGTATCTCAGTTCGGTGTAGGTCGTTCGCTCCAAGCTGG
GCTGTGTGCACGAACCCCCCGTTCAGCCCGACCGCTGCGCCTTATCCGGTAACTATCGTCTTGAGTCCAA
CCCGGTAAGACACGACTTATCGCCACTGGCAGCAGCCACTGGTAACAGGATTAGCAGAGCGAGGTATGTA
GGCGGTGCTACAGAGTTCTTGAAGTGGTGGCCTAACTACGGCTACACTAGAAGGACAGTATTTGGTATCT
GCGCTCTGCTGAAGCCAGTTACCTTCGGAAAAAGAGTTGGTAGCTCTTGATCCGGCAAACAAACCACCGC
TGGTAGCGGTGGTTTTTTTGTTTGCAAGCAGCAGATTACGCGCAGAAAAAAAGGATCTCAAGAAGATCCT
TTGATCTTTTCTACGGGGTCTGACGCTCAGTGGAACGAAAACTCACGTTAAGGGATTTTGGTCATGACTA
GTGCTTGGATTCTCACCAATAAAAAACGCCCGGCGGCAACCGAGCGTTCTGAACAAATCCAGATGGAGTT
CTGAGGTCATTACTGGATCTATCAACAGGAGTCCAAGCGAGCTCGATATCAAATTACGCCCCGCCCTGCC
ACTCATCGCAGTACTGTTGTAATTCATTAAGCATTCTGCCGACATGGAAGCCATCACAAACGGCATGATG
AACCTGAATCGCCAGCGGCATCAGCACCTTGTCGCCTTGCGTATAATATTTGCCCATGGTGAAAACGGGG
GCGAAGAAGTTGTCCATATTGGCCACGTTTAAATCAAAACTGGTGAAACTCACCCAGGGATTGGCTGAGA
CGAAAAACATATTCTCAATAAACCCTTTAGGGAAATAGGCCAGGTTTTCACCATAACACGCCACATCTTG
CGAATATATGTGTAGAAACTGCCGGAAATCGTCGTGGTATTCACTCCAGAGCGATGAAAACGTTTCAGTT
TGCTCATGGAAAACGGTGTAACAAGGGTGAACACTATCCCATATCACCAGCTCACCGTCTTTCATTGCCA
TACGAAATTCCGGATGAGCATTCATCAGGCGGGCAAGAATGTGAATAAAGGCCGGATAAAACTTGTGCTT
ATTTTTCTTTACGGTCTTTAAAAAGGCCGTAATATCCAGCTGAACGGTCTGGTTATAGGTACATTGAGCA
ACTGACTGAAATGCCTCAAAATGTTCTTTACGATGCCATTGGGATATATCAACGGTGGTATATCCAGTGA
TTTTTTTCTCCATTTTAGCTTCCTTAGCTCCTGAAAATCTCGATAACTCAAAAAA
